Addgene plasmid #180007: pUFlip-floxed2A-mRFP-; HE1A:BFP -0
Purpose: Donor for generating conditional alleles in zebrafish using precise CRISPR directed genomic integration with the GeneWeld method
Depositing lab: Jeffrey Essner. Depositing organization: Iowa State University. Publication: Cre/lox regulated conditional rescue and inactivation with zebrafish UFlip alleles generated by CRISPR-Cas9 targeted integration. Liu F, Kambakam S, Almeida MP, Ming Z, Welker JM, Wierson WA, Schultz-Rogers LE, Ekker SC, Clark KJ, Essner JJ, McGrail M. Elife. 2022 Jun 17;11. pii: 71478. doi: 10.7554/eLife.71478. PubMed 35713402.
Backbone
  Vector backbone: pK
  Backbone manufacturer: Karl J. Clark
  Backbone size w/o insert (bp): 2730
  Total vector size (bp): 7321
  Vector type: Synthetic Biology
Growth in bacteria
  Bacterial resistance: Kanamycin, 50 μg/mL
  Growth temperature: 30°C
  Growth strain: NEB Stable
  Copy number: High Copy
Gene/Insert
  Gene/Insert name: 2A-mRFP; HE1A: BFP (alt name: P2A-monomeric RFP hatching enzyme 1: BFP)
  Species: D. rerio (zebrafish)
  Insert size (bp): 4591
  Cloning method: Gibson Cloning
  Sequencing primers: 5′ aaaagcaagaaagaaaactagagtgg; 3′ atggctcataacaccccttg
Terms and licenses: Academic/Nonprofit Terms; Industry Terms: Not Available to Industry
Depositor comments: Please visit https://www.biorxiv.org/content/10.1101/2021.06.18.448732v1 for bioRxiv preprint.
How to cite: pUFlip-floxed2A-mRFP-; HE1A:BFP -0 was a gift from Jeffrey Essner (Addgene plasmid # 180007 ; http://n2t.net/addgene:180007 ; RRID:Addgene_180007)
