[The description below was written by a language model from this plasmid's Addgene catalogue record and pLannotate feature annotations shown in this document.]
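Description:
pUFlip-floxed2A-mRFP-; HE1A:BFP -0 is a bacterial donor plasmid for building conditional alleles in zebrafish. It supplies a cassette for precise CRISPR-directed genomic integration by the GeneWeld method. It is built on the small pK backbone and carries a high-copy ColE1/pUC-type origin and a kanamycin resistance gene (aph(3')-Ia) for propagation and selection in E. coli. Remnants of a pBluescript-style cloning region are also annotated (lac promoter and operator, a lacZα fragment, and T3 and T7 promoters). The catalogue gives a total size of 7,321 bp, while the sequenced record is 7,375 nt. The very short hits to a yeast LEU2 promoter and CEN/ARS are fragments of about 17 bp and are most likely chance matches rather than functional yeast elements.

The roughly 4.6 kb payload contains two reporters. The first is a P2A peptide fused directly upstream of mRFP1. Because it has no annotated promoter of its own, it is presumably expressed only when integrated in frame with a host gene; the 2A then releases mRFP as a separate protein that reports the locus. The second is TagBFP, which the insert name says is driven by the hatching enzyme 1 (HE1A) promoter, although the feature table does not annotate that promoter. It serves as an independent secondary marker for identifying carriers of the integration. The whole cassette is flanked by a loxP–lox2272 pair in forward orientation at one end and a loxP–lox2272 pair in reverse orientation at the other. This is a FLEx-type arrangement in which Cre recombinase can stably invert the intervening cassette. According to the associated publication title, such UFlip alleles allow Cre/lox-regulated conditional rescue or inactivation of the targeted gene. The record does not explain the "-0" suffix, and no homology arms or guide RNA target sites are annotated.
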