Features (pLannotate 1.2.2; 20 found; start..end, strand, type, name):
    457..475     -  promoter       T7 Φ3.8 promoter (fragment): weak promoter for bacteriophage T7 RNA polymerase
    532..553     +  protein_bind   CAP binding site: CAP binding activates transcription in the presence of cAMP. E. coli catabolite activator protein
    568..598     +  promoter       lac promoter: promoter for the E. coli lac operon
    606..622     +  protein_bind   lac operator: The lac repressor binds to the lac operator to inhibit transcription in E. coli. This inhibition can be relieved by adding lactose or isopropyl-β-D-thiogalactopyranoside (IPTG). lac repressor encoded by lacI
    667..685     +  promoter       T3 promoter: promoter for bacteriophage T3 RNA polymerase
    701..724     +  misc_feature   MCS (fragment): pBluescript multiple cloning site
    733..751     -  promoter       T7 promoter: promoter for bacteriophage T7 RNA polymerase
    759..914     +  CDS            lacZα (fragment): LacZα fragment of β-galactosidase; lacZ fragment
    977..1010    +  protein_bind   loxP: Cre-mediated recombination occurs in the 8-bp core sequence (GCATACAT). Cre recombinase
   1015..1048    +  protein_bind   lox2272: Cre-mediated recombination occurs in the 8-bp core sequence (GGATACTT). lox2272 sites are compatible with each other, but incompatible with loxP or loxN sites (Lee and Saito, 1988). Cre recombinase
   1193..1249    +  CDS            P2A: 2A peptide from porcine teschovirus-1 polyprotein Eukaryotic ribosomes fail to insert a peptide bond between the Gly and Pro residues, yielding separate polypeptides.
   1250..1924    +  CDS            mRFP1: monomeric derivative of DsRed (Campbell et al., 2002) mammalian codon-optimized
   2585..2601    +  promoter       LEU2 promoter (fragment): S. cerevisiae LEU2
   3548..4246    +  CDS            TagBFP: TagBFP is a basic (constitutively fluorescent) blue fluorescent protein published in 2008, derived from Entacmaea quadricolor. It is reported to be a very rapidly-maturing monomer with very low acid sensitivity.
   4673..4689    +  misc_feature   CEN/ARS (fragment): S. cerevisiae CEN6 centromere fused to an autonomously replicating sequence
   5324..5357    -  protein_bind   loxP: Cre-mediated recombination occurs in the 8-bp core sequence (GCATACAT). Cre recombinase
   5363..5396    -  protein_bind   lox2272: Cre-mediated recombination occurs in the 8-bp core sequence (GGATACTT). lox2272 sites are compatible with each other, but incompatible with loxP or loxN sites (Lee and Saito, 1988). Cre recombinase
   5600..5618    +  promoter       T7 promoter: promoter for bacteriophage T7 RNA polymerase
   5905..6714    +  CDS            KanR: aminoglycoside phosphotransferase; aph(3')-Ia; confers resistance to kanamycin in bacteria or G418 (Geneticin®) in eukaryotes
   6857..70      +  rep_origin     ori (across the origin): high-copy-number ColE1/pMB1/pBR322/pUC origin of replication
>Addgene plasmid #180007 | pUFlip-floxed2A-mRFP-; HE1A:BFP -0 | addgene full sequence | sequence record 353852 | Addgene NGS Result
CGGGTTTCGCCACCTCTGACTTGAGCGTCGATTTTTGTGATGCTCGTCAGGGGGGCGGAGCCTATGGAAA
AACGCCAGCAACGCGGCCTTTTTACGGTTCCTGGCCTTTTGCTGGCCTTTTGCTCACATGTTCTTTCCTG
CGTTATCCCCTGATTCTGTGGATAACCGTATTACCGCCTTTGAGTGAGCTGATACCGCTCGCCGCAGCCG
AACGACCGAGCGCAGCGAGTCAGTGAGCGAGGAAGCGGAACAGATTTAAATGGTACCGAGCAGAGGTGTA
AAAAGTACTCAAAAATTTTACTCAAGTGAAAGTACAAGTACTTAGGGAAAATTTTACTCAATTAAAAGTA
AAAGTATCTGGCTAGAATCTTACTTGAGTAAAAGTAAAAAAGTACTCCATTAAAATTGTACTTGAGTATT
AAGGAAGTAAAAGTAAAAGCAAGAAAGAAAACTAGAGTGGTCTCCCTTTAGTGAGGGTCAATTGATGGGA
GGCGTTCGGGCCACAGCGGACACGCAGGTGCGCAACGCAATTAATGTGAGTTAGCTCACTCATTAGGCAC
CCCAGGCTTTACACTTTATGCTTCCGGCTCGTATGTTGTGTGGAATTGTGAGCGGATAACAATTTCACAC
AGGAAACAGCTATGACCATGATTACGCCAAGCGCGCAATTAACCCTCACTAAAGGGAACAAAAGCTGGAG
GACCTCGAGGGGGGGCCCGGTACCCAATTCGCCCTATAGTGAGTCGTATTACGCGCGCTCACTGGCCGTC
GTTTTACAACGTCGTGACTGGGAAAACCCTGGCGTTACCCAACTTAATCGCCTTGCAGCACATCCCCCTT
TCGCCAGCTGGCGTAATAGCGAAGAGGCCCGCACCGATCGCCCTTCCCAACAGTTGCGCAGCCTGAATGG
CGAATGGACCTGCCACACTTCCGGCCGCATAACTTTAAATAATGCCAATTATTTAAAGTTACTATCATAA
CTTCGTATAGCATACATTATACGAAGTTATCACCATAACTTCGTATAGGATACTTTATACGAAGTTATCC
TAGGCTTACCACCCACTAGCGGTCAGACTGCAGATTGCAGCACGAAACAGGAAGCTGACTCCACATGGTC
ACATGCTCACTGAAGTGTTGACTTCCCTGACAGCTGTGCACTTTCTAAACCGGTTTTCTCATTCATTTAC
AGGCCACGAACTTCTCTCTGTTAAAGCAAGCAGGAGACGTGGAAGAAAACCCCGGTCCTGCCTCCTCCGA
GGACGTCATCAAGGAGTTCATGCGCTTCAAGGTGCGCATGGAGGGCTCCGTGAACGGCCACGAGTTCGAG
ATCGAGGGCGAGGGCGAGGGCCGCCCCTACGAGGGCACCCAGACCGCCAAGCTGAAGGTGACCAAGGGCG
GCCCCCTGCCCTTCGCCTGGGACATCCTGTCCCCTCAGTTCCAGTACGGCTCCAAGGCCTACGTGAAGCA
CCCCGCCGACATCCCCGACTACTTGAAGCTGTCCTTCCCCGAGGGCTTCAAGTGGGAGCGCGTGATGAAC
TTCGAGGACGGCGGCGTGGTGACCGTGACCCAGGACTCCTCCCTGCAGGACGGCGAGTTCATCTACAAGG
TGAAGCTGCGCGGCACCAACTTCCCCTCCGACGGCCCCGTAATGCAGAAGAAGACCATGGGCTGGGAGGC
CTCCACCGAGCGGATGTACCCCGAGGACGGCGCCCTGAAGGGCGAGATCAAGATGAGGCTGAAGCTGAAG
GACGGCGGCCACTACGACGCCGAGGTCAAGACCACCTACATGGCCAAGAAGCCCGTGCAGCTGCCCGGCG
CCTACAAGACCGACATCAAGCTGGACATCACCTCCCACAACGAGGACTACACCATCGTGGAACAGTACGA
GCGCGCCGAGGGCCGCCACTCCACCGGAGCCTAAGACTAGTAATTAAGTCTCAGCCACCGTTAACTGAAC
ATGTCAAAACCTGTGGAGACTGTTGAGATTTGATGTTCTGAAAAGATAAAGCCTATAAATAAAATGTTGC
CCAAATTTCCTGCCTGATGTTTTTCTTTGTCTTTGCTACATGGCTTTGCTGCTCGGATCGGCTCACTCTG
TGTATGCCACGTTCACTTTGTACTCTCCTTCTCACGGTAGGTTTATTATTTTTAGATGTGCAGTTAGTTT
CTGTGAAATAACACACCACACACTGATATTGTCTGTGCATTGACTTGGTGAGTGCACATTGTTTTTGATC
TTGACATATTTATATTTGATTGATCAGGTGAACTGTGTGAATCTAAAGTGCTCCATACAGATGTTCTGCA
TTGAAAATATTCTCATTTTATTAGTGGAAGTGAGTGTATGCCACATCCAATCAATTTCAGCAAACACCCC
AGTATGATTTAATGCAAAAAAATGAAGGTATCAAACACGCATTACTACTTTGCAGTTAAATATTTAACAT
TTATTCCAACACGAAAAAAAGCAGTAAATAACACTTTGACAAACACGTCAGGACATCTTATTTTTGTCAC
CCTCACAGGCAATTTAGTATAATATATTATATATATATATATATCATATAATAATATTCAGTATAATATA
TATATATATATCATATTATAATATTCAGTATAATATAAAACACAAACACATATATGTATAATATAATATA
ACATTTTTATTTATTGAGATGCCTCTATGGACCGTGTTATAAGAAGTAAAGATCAGGAGAAGTAAACATG
AAGTGTAATTATGAATACTGATGTTAAATTAAGCTATGATGAGTTTTCACTGTTAATTTACCATCTCAAT
TAAATGTTGATGCCTCCATGACCAAGTTAAGCAGATGAGACTGAGGACAACTGTAGAAGACAAGATGTTC
ACTTTGCTGAATATAGCTGGCTTGACAGTTATCTATGACTCTATAAATATATATATATTTTTTTTTTTAT
AAAATGATTTATTTATAACTATATATCCATTTCTCAGACAGGTGCTTCATATCCCTCACTCCCGTAGCTG
TCCATGCTGGATCTGTCCCCGTTGTTTTTAAAAAGCTAAATAAGTTATTAACATGACTGCATCCAGCGAG
CCAAACCTGTCTGGTGTACAGCTACCAGAGAAGCTTGAGATCCTAGTCAAAGCTTTCAACCACTCCAGGC
ATAGCTAGAGCCACTGATGCATCTATAGAGCTGAAGTAAAGATAGGGTTGATGCAAATCGATTTAGAATT
TTCAATGTAGAAAAAACAAAATAAAAAGTCTATTCACTTGATGGATAGATTAGTCAAACAAACATAGAGT
AGGCACTTCCCTTGACTCTGTAAACTTTTGGATTTAACAGATTGTGCACTCCTTTTAGTTAAACACATTA
GTCCCTGAAAACTAAGACCCTAACCATAATCCCATTGTAGACCCACCTACTCGGGTGAATATAAAGCTCG
CACAGATCATCTCACAGACATCAGACCTTGGCAAAGGAGCATCCTGAACATCTCTACACACTGAGGCAAC
GAATTCACCTCGAGACCATGGCTCCAAAGAAGAAGCGTAAGGTAACCATGAGCGAGCTGATTAAGGAGAA
CATGCACATGAAGCTGTACATGGAGGGCACCGTGGACAACCATCACTTCAAGTGCACATCCGAGGGCGAA
GGCAAGCCCTACGAGGGCACCCAGACCATGAGAATCAAGGTGGTCGAGGGCGGCCCTCTCCCCTTCGCCT
TCGACATCCTGGCTACTAGCTTCCTCTACGGCAGCAAGACCTTCATCAACCACACCCAGGGCATCCCCGA
CTTCTTCAAGCAGTCCTTCCCTGAGGGCTTCACATGGGAGAGAGTCACCACATACGAAGACGGGGGCGTG
CTGACCGCTACCCAGGACACCAGCCTCCAGGACGGCTGCCTCATCTACAACGTCAAGATCAGAGGGGTGA
ACTTCACATCCAACGGCCCTGTGATGCAGAAGAAAACACTCGGCTGGGAGGCCTTCACCGAGACGCTGTA
CCCCGCTGACGGCGGCCTGGAAGGCAGAAACGACATGGCCCTGAAGCTCGTGGGCGGGAGCCATCTGATC
GCAAACATCAAGACCACATATAGATCCAAGAAACCCGCTAAGAACCTCAAGATGCCTGGCGTCTACTATG
TGGACTACAGACTGGAAAGAATCAAGGAGGCCAACAACGAGACCTACGTCGAGCAGCACGAGGTGGCAGT
GGCCAGATACTGCGACCTCCCTAGCAAACTGGGGCACAAGCTCAATTAAAGCTGACTAATTTATTTAGCA
GTAGATAGCTATATTGTGTGAAGTGGTAACAGTCCGTAGATCTACGGACTGTTACCACTTCACGCCGACT
CAAACTGCGCAGAGAAACTTCAAACGACAACATTGGCATGGCTTTTGTTATTTTTGGCGCTTGACTCAGG
ATCTAAAAACTGGAACGGTGAAGGTGACGGCAATGTTTTTTGGCAAATAAGCATCCCCGAAGTTCTACAA
TGCATCTGAGGACTCCATGTTTTGTTTTCTTTAGTCATTCCAAATGTTTGTTAAATGCATTGTTCCGAAA
CTTATTTGCCTCTATGAAGGCTGCCCAGTAATTGGGAGCATACTTAACATTGTAGTATTGTATGTAAATT
ATGTAACAAAACAATGTCTGGGTTTTTGTACTTTTCAGCCTTAAAATCTTGGGTTTATTTTTTTTTCTTT
GTTCCAAAAAAACGAAGCTTTACCATTCAAGATGTAAAGGTTTCCATTCCCCCTGGGCATATTGTAAAAG
CTGTGTGGAACGTGGCGGTGCCAGACATTTGGTGGGGCCAACCTGTACACTGACTAATTCAATTCCAATA
AAAGTGCACATGTAAGACATCCTACCCCTGTCTCATTTCCTGTCTTGGCTCTGAGTGGCTTCAATAAAAA
TGGCTTTTGTGAAGTTGCACCATGTTAATTACATTTCAGCACTTTCACACCAGGTTTTTGACTAATTTGA
ATTTATCGAAGTTTGACCTTTTTTTTTTTTTTTCTTCAAGCTAATTTGAGGTTATCAAACCATTTCATTG
GAGGAAACTTAATGTTTAAAAGCATAAATTCGAAACATGATTCATTTATTTAACTGCTTAATGGTGAAAC
AAACTTCAAGTAATACACCAAGTGTTCCCTCATATGAAGGTAGCTAACTGCAAACGGCCTTAACTTTCCA
TCTTAAGTTGAGCTACATAAAGGCTTTAACAGGAAGGAACTGCCAGTTTAAAAGTCAAACCACCATGACT
GATATAAATTCTTGTCCATATAACCTTGCGTTTCACACAATATAGCTATCTACTGCTAAATAAATTAGAG
CTCATAACTTCGTATAATGTATGCTATACGAAGTTATGTTAGATAACTTCGTATAAAGTATCCTATACGA
AGTTATGCGAGCTAACTTTAAATAATTGGCATTATTTAAAGTTATGAATCGATAAGTGAAGAGCTATCCG
GATATATATGTATGTTATCATAACTGTACTGGCTATGTCAGGTGGTAATGACTGTAACGTTACGTTACTC
GTTGTAGGCACGACATTGAATATGCTCTTCTCCGCTGTGGCCCGAACGCCTCCCGCTAGCGATGGGATCT
AATACGACTCACTATAGGGAGACCAAGGGAAAATAGAATGAAGTGATCTCCAAAAAATAAGTACTTTTTG
ACTGTAAATAAAATTGTAAGGAGTAAAAAGTACTTTTTTTTCTAAAAAAATGTAATTAAGTAAAAGTAAA
AGTATTGATTTTTAATTGTACTCAAGTAAAGTAAAAATCCCCAAAAATAATACTTAAGTACAGTAATCAA
GTAAAATTACTCAAGTACTTTACACCTCTGGGATCCAGCTGCATCATGAACAATAAAACTGTCTGCTTAC
ATAAACAGTAATACAAGGGGTGTTATGAGCCATATTCAACGGGAAACGTCGAGGCCGCGATTAAATTCCA
ACATGGATGCTGATTTATATGGGTATAAATGGGCTCGCGATAATGTCGGGCAATCAGGTGCGACAATCTA
TCGCTTGTATGGGAAGCCCGATGCGCCAGAGTTGTTTCTGAAACATGGCAAAGGTAGCGTTGCCAATGAT
GTTACAGATGAGATGGTCAGACTAAACTGGCTGACGGAATTTATGCCTCTTCCGACCATCAAGCATTTTA
TCCGTACTCCTGATGATGCATGGTTACTCACCACTGCGATCCCCGGAAAAACAGCATTCCAGGTATTAGA
AGAATATCCTGATTCAGGTGAAAATATTGTTGATGCGCTGGCAGTGTTCCTGCGCCGGTTGCATTCGATT
CCTGTTTGTAATTGTCCTTTTAACAGCGATCGCGTATTTCGTCTCGCTCAGGCGCAATCACGAATGAATA
ACGGTTTGGTTGATGCGAGTGATTTTGATGACGAGCGTAATGGCTGGCCTGTTGAACAAGTCTGGAAAGA
AATGCATAAACTTTTGCCATTCTCACCGGATTCAGTCGTCACTCATGGTGATTTCTCACTTGATAACCTT
ATTTTTGACGAGGGGAAATTAATAGGTTGTATTGATGTTGGACGAGTCGGAATCGCAGACCGATACCAGG
ATCTTGCCATCCTATGGAACTGCCTCGGTGAGTTTTCTCCTTCATTACAGAAACGGCTTTTTCAAAAATA
TGGTATTGATAATCCTGATATGAATAAATTGCAGTTTCATTTGATGCTCGATGAGTTTTTCTAATCAGAA
TTGGTTAATTGGTTGTAACACTGGCAAAAAGGATCTAGGTGAAGATCCTTTTTGATAATCTCATGACCAA
AATCCCTTAACGTGAGTTTTCGTTCCACTGAGCGTCAGACCCCGTAGAAAAGATCAAAGGATCTTCTTGA
GATCCTTTTTTTCTGCGCGTAATCTGCTGCTTGCAAACAAAAAAACCACCGCTACCAGCGGTGGTTTGTT
TGCCGGATCAAGAGCTACCAACTCTTTTTCCGAAGGTAACTGGCTTCAGCAGAGCGCAGATACCAAATAC
TGTTCTTCTAGTGTAGCCGTAGTTAGGCCACCACTTCAAGAACTCTGTAGCACCGCCTACATACCTCGCT
CTGCTAATCCTGTTACCAGTGGCTGCTGCCAGTGGCGATAAGTCGTGTCTTACCGGGTTGGACTCAAGAC
GATAGTTACCGGATAAGGCGCAGCGGTCGGGCTGAACGGGGGGTTCGTGCACACAGCCCAGCTTGGAGCG
AACGACCTACACCGAACTGAGATACCTACAGCGTGAGCTATGAGAAAGCGCCACGGTTCCCGAAGGGAGA
AAGGCGGACAGGTATCCGGTAAGCGGCAGGGTCGGAACAGGAGAGCGCACGAGGGAGCTTCCAGGGGGAA
ACGCCTGGTATCTTTATAGTCCTGT
